Addgene plasmid #44067: pZC10 (pFA6a-PSc-6xGly-V5-His3MX)
Purpose: (Empty Backbone)
Depositing lab: Tim Formosa. Depositing organization: University of Utah.
Backbone
  Vector backbone: pFA6a-6xGLY-3xFLAG-HIS3MX6 (Addgene plasmid #20753)
  Backbone manufacturer: Mark Hochstrasser lab (Yale Univeristy, New Haven, CT) (PMID: 19243080)
  Backbone size (bp): 4142
  Modifications to backbone: 6xGly/3xFlag replaced with PSc/6xGly/V5
  Vector type: PCR-based yeast C-terminal tagging
  Selectable markers: HIS3
  Tag / fusion protein: PreScission protease site (C terminal on backbone); 6xGly linker (C terminal on backbone); V5 tag (C terminal on backbone); ADH1 transcription terminator (C terminal on backbone); His3MX casette (C terminal on backbone)
Growth in bacteria
  Bacterial resistance: Ampicillin, 100 μg/mL
  Growth temperature: 37°C
  Growth strain: DH5alpha
  Copy number: Unknown
Gene/Insert
  Cloning method: Ligation Independent Cloning
  Sequencing primers: 5′ Sp6; 3′ T7
Resource information
  A portion of this plasmid was derived from a plasmid made by: Backbone pFA6a-6xGLY-3xFLAG-HIS3MX6 from Mark Hochstrasser lab (Yale Univeristy, New Haven, CT) via Addgene (Plasmid no. 20753)
Terms and licenses: Academic/Nonprofit Terms; Industry Terms: Not Available to Industry
Depositor comments: The depositing lab has constructed and deposited here 36 plasmids that can be used to generate linear PCR products to fuse to the 3' end of an ORF in the yeast genome and add (TEV or PreScission protease site) - 6X Gly linker - (12X His, 2X Strep, 3X FLAG, Protein A, or V5) - ADH1 transcription terminator - (KanMX, HphMX, or His3MX). Six plasmids (Addgene plasmids 44062, 44068, 44074, 44080, 44086, and 44092) have no epitope/purification tag and so can be used to add an alternate tag by standard cloning into unique XhoI-KpnI-XbaI sites, if desired. The other 30 plasmids are all of the possible combinations of the protease site - tag - marker options listed above. After fusion, the modified protein can then be followed with the epitope or purified using the tag and released from the matrix with the protease site. The constructs were designed with one of two different protease sites to allow a complex with two different tags to be purified in two successive steps, using each protease to release the complex from each purification matrix. The schematic diagram (see attached above) represents the format of the constructs and shows the proper scheme for producing the desired PCR products (see also below). If only epitope tagging is needed, the upstream primer can be adjusted to skip the protease site (see example below). Construction: DS5421 (pFA6a-6xGLY-3XFLAG-HIS3MX6 (Addgene Plasmid #20753), DS5422 (pFA6a-6xGLY-3XFLAG-KanMX) (Addgene Plasmid #20754), or DS5423 (pFA6a-6xGLY-3XFLAG-HphMX) (Addgene Plasmid #20755) (corresponding to each selection marker) was digested with AscI and PacI to release 3XFlag and replace it with TEV or PreScision sites followed by 6xGly and an XhoI-KpnI-XbaI linker. Affinity tags were constructed by PCR or by annealing oligos to fit into the XhoI-XbaI gap. This includes 12xHis, 2xStrep II, 3xFLAG, PrtA (2 repeats as found in pBS1479), and V5. Each tag was inserted into each base vector, making 30 templates with all combinations of protease site, tag, and selectable marker. PCR amplification: These two primers (along with 50 nt of homology to the targets at the 5' ends) will amplify the desired product from any of the constructs (the reading frame for P1 is important – alternating codons bracketed). P1 5’-(homology)...[CGA]CGG[ATC]CCC[GGG]TTA[ATT]AAC-3’ P2 5’-(homology)...GATATCATCGATGAATTCGAGCTCGTTT-3’ If only epitope tagging is needed, the upstream primer can be adjusted to skip the protease site. As an example, for the V5-tag-containing constructs, usage of the following primer (5’-(homology)... GGTGGAGGCTCTAGAGGTAAGCCAATTCCA-3’) in place of P1 will omit the protease cleavage site and add only 3xGly and V5 (GGGSR-V5-Stop).
How to cite: pZC10 (pFA6a-PSc-6xGly-V5-His3MX) was a gift from Tim Formosa (Addgene plasmid # 44067 ; http://n2t.net/addgene:44067 ; RRID:Addgene_44067)
