[The description below was written by a language model from this plasmid's Addgene catalogue record and pLannotate feature annotations shown in this document.]
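Description:
pZC10 (pFA6a-PSc-6xGly-V5-His3MX) is a template plasmid from the pFA6a family used for PCR-based C-terminal tagging of genes in the budding yeast genome. It is not meant to be maintained in yeast. It is propagated in E. coli through a ColE1/pUC-type origin and ampicillin resistance (bla with its own promoter). Its tagging module is amplified as a linear product whose primers carry homology arms directing integration at the 3' end of a chosen open reading frame. It derives from pFA6a-6xGLY-3xFLAG-HIS3MX6, in which the 6xGly/3xFLAG segment was replaced. The sequence record is about 4.15 kb.

The module lies between the SP6 and T7 promoters, which serve as sequencing primer sites. According to the catalogue fields, it encodes a PreScission protease cleavage site, a six-glycine linker and a V5 epitope. These short elements are not called in the feature table, but they fit the gap between the SP6 promoter and the annotated ADH1 terminator, which ends transcription of the tagged gene. Downstream is the His3MX cassette, a HIS3-type coding sequence flanked by the Ashbya gossypii TEF promoter and terminator, which allows selection of integrants by histidine prototrophy. The small rop, bom and lacI fragments are backbone remnants.

After integration, the fusion protein can be detected through V5 or captured on an affinity matrix and released by PreScission cleavage. The plasmid belongs to a 36-member set that combines TEV or PreScission sites with various tags and KanMX, HphMX or His3MX markers. Having two different protease sites allows sequential two-step purification of complexes carrying two tags. An alternative upstream primer can omit the protease site when only epitope tagging is wanted.
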