Features (pLannotate 1.2.2; 12 found; start..end, strand, type, name):
    199..303     -  promoter       AmpR promoter: bla
    398..433     +  CDS            rop (fragment): Rop protein, which maintains plasmids at low copy number; rop
    535..586     +  misc_feature   bom (fragment): basis of mobility region from pBR322
    649..667     +  promoter       SP6 promoter: promoter for bacteriophage SP6 RNA polymerase
    846..1033    +  terminator     ADH1 terminator: S. cerevisiae ADH1; transcription terminator for the S. cerevisiae alcohol dehydrogenase 1 (ADH1) gene
   1108..1451    +  promoter       TEF promoter: Ashbya gossypii TEF promoter
   1494..2147    +  CDS            HIS3: HIS7_YEAST - Experimental evidence at protein level: Swiss-Prot protein existence level 1. From Saccharomyces cerevisiae (strain ATCC 204508 / S288c) (Baker's yeast).
   2154..2351    +  terminator     TEF terminator: Ashbya gossypii TEF terminator
   2456..2474    -  promoter       T7 promoter: promoter for bacteriophage T7 RNA polymerase
   2496..2549    -  CDS            lacI (fragment): lac repressor; lacI; The lac repressor binds to the lac operator to inhibit transcription in E. coli. This inhibition can be relieved by adding lactose or isopropyl-β-D-thiogalactopyranoside (IPTG).
   2732..3320    -  rep_origin     ori: high-copy-number ColE1/pMB1/pBR322/pUC origin of replication
   3491..198     -  CDS            AmpR (across the origin): β-lactamase; bla; confers resistance to ampicillin, carbenicillin, and related antibiotics
>Addgene plasmid #44067 | pZC10 (pFA6a-PSc-6xGly-V5-His3MX) | depositor full sequence | sequence record 61693 | pZC10 (pFA6a-PSc-6xGly-V5-His3MX) sequence 4153 bps
CATTGGAAAACGTTCTTCGGGGCGAAAACTCTCAAGGATCTTACCGCTGTTGAGATCCAGTTCGATGTAA
CCCACTCGTGCACCCAACTGATCTTCAGCATCTTTTACTTTCACCAGCGTTTCTGGGTGAGCAAAAACAG
GAAGGCAAAATGCCGCAAAAAAGGGAATAAGGGCGACACGGAAATGTTGAATACTCATACTCTTCCTTTT
TCAATATTATTGAAGCATTTATCAGGGTTATTGTCTCATGAGCGGATACATATTTGAATGTATTTAGAAA
AATAAACAAATAGGGGTTCCGCGCACATTTCCCCGAAAAGTGCCACCTGACGTCTAAGAAACCATTATTA
TCATGACATTAACCTATAAAAATAGGCGTATCACGAGGCCCTTTCGTCTCGCGCGTTTCGGTGATGACGG
TGAAAACCTCTGACACATGCAGCTCCCGGAGACGGTCACAGCTTGTCTGTAAGCGGATGCCGGGAGCAGA
CAAGCCCGTCAGGGCGCGTCAGCGGGTGTTGGCGGGTGTCGGGGCTGGCTTAACTATGCGGCATCAGAGC
AGATTGTACTGAGAGTGCACCATATGGACATATTGTCGTTAGAACGCGGCTACAATTAATACATAACCTT
ATGTATCATACACATACGATTTAGGTGACACTATAGAACGCGGCCGCCAGCTGAAGCTTCGTACGCTGCA
GGTCGACGGATCCCCGGGTTAATTAACTTGGAAGTATTGTTCCAAGGTCCAGGTGGAGGCGGTGGAGGCT
CTAGAGGTAAGCCAATTCCAAACCCATTGTTAGGTTTGGATTCTACTTGACTCGAGGCGCGCCACTTCTA
AATAAGCGAATTTCTTATGATTTATGATTTTTATTATTAAATAAGTTATAAAAAAAATAAGTGTATACAA
ATTTTAAAGTGACTCTTAGGTTTTAAAACGAAAATTCTTATTCTTGAGTAACTCTTTCCTGTAGGTCAGG
TTGCTTTCTCAGGTATAGTATGAGGTCGCTCTTATTGACCACACCTCTACCGGCAGATCCGCTAGGGATA
ACAGGGTAATATAGATCTGTTTAGCTTGCCTCGTCCCCGCCGGGTCACCCGGCCAGCGACATGGAGGCCC
AGAATACCCTCCTTGACAGTCTTGACGTGCGCAGCTCAGGGGCATGATGTGACTGTCGCCCGTACATTTA
GCCCATACATCCCCATGTATAATCATTTGCATCCATACATTTTGATGGCCGCACGGCGCGAAGCAAAAAT
TACGGCTCCTCGCTGCAGACCTGCGAGCAGGGAAACGCTCCCCTCACAGACGCGTTGAATTGTCCCCACG
CCGCGCCCCTGTAGAGAAATATAAAAGGTTAGGATTTGCCACTGAGGTTCTTCTTTCATATACTTCCTTT
TAAAATCTTGCTAGGATACAGTTCTCACATCACATCCGAACATAAACAACCATGGCAGAACCAGCCCAAA
AAAAGCAAAAACAAACTGTTCAGGAGCGCAAGGCGTTTATCTCCCGTATCACTAATGAAACTAAAATTCA
AATCGCTATTTCGCTGAATGGTGGTTATATTCAAATAAAAGATTCGATTCTTCCTGCAAAGAAGGATGAC
GATGTAGCTTCCCAAGCTACTCAGTCACAGGTCATCGATATTCACACAGGTGTTGGCTTTTTGGATCATA
TGATCCATGCGTTGGCAAAACACTCTGGTTGGTCTCTTATTGTTGAATGTATCGGTGACCTGCACATTGA
CGATCACCATACTACCGAAGATTGCGGTATCGCATTAGGGCAAGCGTTCAAAGAAGCAATGGGTGCTGTC
CGTGGTGTAAAAAGATTCGGTACTGGGTTCGCACCATTGGATGAGGCGCTATCACGTGCCGTAGTCGATT
TATCTAATAGACCATTTGCTGTAATCGACCTTGGATTGAAGAGAGAGATGATTGGTGATTTATCCACTGA
AATGATTCCACACTTTTTGGAAAGTTTCGCGGAGGCGGCCAGAATTACTTTGCATGTTGATTGTCTGAGA
GGTTTCAACGATCACCACAGAAGTGAGAGTGCGTTCAAGGCTTTGGCTGTTGCCATAAGAGAAGCTATTT
CTAGCAATGGCACCAATGACGTTCCCTCAACCAAAGGTGTTTTGATGTGAAGTACTGACAATAAAAAGAT
TCTTGTTTTCAAGAACTTGTCATTTGTATAGTTTTTTTATATTGTAGTTGTTCTATTTTAATCAAATGTT
AGCGTGATTTATATTTTTTTTCGCCTCGACATCATCTGCCCAGATGCGAAGTTAAGTGCGCAGAAAGTAA
TATCATGCGTCAATCGTATGTGAATGCTGGTCGCTATACTGCTGTCGATTCGATACTAACGCCGCCATCC
AGTTTAAACGAGCTCGAATTCATCGATGATATCAGATCCACTAGTGGCCTATGCGGCCGCGGATCTGCCG
GTCTCCCTATAGTGAGTCGTATTAATTTCGATAAGCCAGGTTAACCTGCATTAATGAATCGGCCAACGCG
CGGGGAGAGGCGGTTTGCGTATTGGGCGCTCTTCCGCTTCCTCGCTCACTGACTCGCTGCGCTCGGTCGT
TCGGCTGCGGCGAGCGGTATCAGCTCACTCAAAGGCGGTAATACGGTTATCCACAGAATCAGGGGATAAC
GCAGGAAAGAACATGTGAGCAAAAGGCCAGCAAAAGGCCAGGAACCGTAAAAAGGCCGCGTTGCTGGCGT
TTTTCCATAGGCTCCGCCCCCCTGACGAGCATCACAAAAATCGACGCTCAAGTCAGAGGTGGCGAAACCC
GACAGGACTATAAAGATACCAGGCGTTTCCCCCTGGAAGCTCCCTCGTGCGCTCTCCTGTTCCGACCCTG
CCGCTTACCGGATACCTGTCCGCCTTTCTCCCTTCGGGAAGCGTGGCGCTTTCTCAATGCTCACGCTGTA
GGTATCTCAGTTCGGTGTAGGTCGTTCGCTCCAAGCTGGGCTGTGTGCACGAACCCCCCGTTCAGCCCGA
CCGCTGCGCCTTATCCGGTAACTATCGTCTTGAGTCCAACCCGGTAAGACACGACTTATCGCCACTGGCA
GCAGCCACTGGTAACAGGATTAGCAGAGCGAGGTATGTAGGCGGTGCTACAGAGTTCTTGAAGTGGTGGC
CTAACTACGGCTACACTAGAAGGACAGTATTTGGTATCTGCGCTCTGCTGAAGCCAGTTACCTTCGGAAA
AAGAGTTGGTAGCTCTTGATCCGGCAAACAAACCACCGCTGGTAGCGGTGGTTTTTTTGTTTGCAAGCAG
CAGATTACGCGCAGAAAAAAAGGATCTCAAGAAGATCCTTTGATCTTTTCTACGGGGTCTGACGCTCAGT
GGAACGAAAACTCACGTTAAGGGATTTTGGTCATGAGATTATCAAAAAGGATCTTCACCTAGATCCTTTT
AAATTAAAAATGAAGTTTTAAATCAATCTAAAGTATATATGAGTAAACTTGGTCTGACAGTTACCAATGC
TTAATCAGTGAGGCACCTATCTCAGCGATCTGTCTATTTCGTTCATCCATAGTTGCCTGACTCCCCGTCG
TGTAGATAACTACGATACGGGAGGGCTTACCATCTGGCCCCAGTGCTGCAATGATACCGCGAGACCCACG
CTCACCGGCTCCAGATTTATCAGCAATAAACCAGCCAGCCGGAAGGGCCGAGCGCAGAAGTGGTCCTGCA
ACTTTATCCGCCTCCATCCAGTCTATTAATTGTTGCCGGGAAGCTAGAGTAAGTAGTTCGCCAGTTAATA
GTTTGCGCAACGTTGTTGCCATTGCTACAGGCATCGTGGTGTCACGCTCGTCGTTTGGTATGGCTTCATT
CAGCTCCGGTTCCCAACGATCAAGGCGAGTTACATGATCCCCCATGTTGTGCAAAAAAGCGGTTAGCTCC
TTCGGTCCTCCGATCGTTGTCAGAAGTAAGTTGGCCGCAGTGTTATCACTCATGGTTATGGCAGCACTGC
ATAATTCTCTTACTGTCATGCCATCCGTAAGATGCTTTTCTGTGACTGGTGAGTACTCAACCAAGTCATT
CTGAGAATAGTGTATGCGGCGACCGAGTTGCTCTTGCCCGGCGTCAATACGGGATAATACCGCGCCACAT
AGCAGAACTTTAAAAGTGCTCAT
