>Addgene plasmid #44067 | pZC10 (pFA6a-PSc-6xGly-V5-His3MX) | addgene partial sequence | sequence record 62056 | Sp6 5'-ATTTAGGTGACACTATAG-3'
GCTGCAGGTCGACGGATCCCCGGGTTAATTAACTTGGAAGTATTGTTCCAAGGTCCAGGTGGAGGCGGTG
GAGGCTCTAGAGGTAAGCCAATTCCAAACCCATTGTTAGGTTTGGATTCTACTTGACTCGAGGCGCGCCA
CTTCTAAATAAGCGAATTTCTTATGATTTATGATTTTTATTATTAAATAAGTTATAAAAAAAATAAGTGT
ATACAAATTTTAAAGTGACTCTTAGGTTTTAAAACGAAAATTCTTATTCTTGAGTAACTCTTTCCTGTAG
GTCAGGTTGCTTTCTCAGGTATAGTATGAGGTCGCTCTTATTGACCACACCTCTACCGGCAGATCCGCTA
GGGATAACAGGGTAATATAGATCTGTTTAGCTTGCCTCGTCCCCGCCGGGTCACCCGGCCAGCGACATGG
AGGCCCAGAATACCCTCCTTGACAGTCTTGACGTGCGCAGCTCAGGGGCATGATGTGACTGTCGCCCGTA
CATTTAGCCCATACATCCCCATGTATAATCATTTGCATCCATACATTTTGATGGCCGCACGGCGCGAAGC
AAAAATTACGGCTCCTCGCTGCAGACCTGCGAGCAGGGAAACGCTCCCCTCACAGACGCGTTGAATTGTC
CCCACGCCGCGCCCCTGTAGAGAAATATAAAAGGTTAGGATTTGCCACTGAGGTTCTTCTTTCATATACT
TCCTTTTAAAATCTTGCTAGGATACAGTTCTCACATCACATCCGAACATAAACAACCATGGCAGAACCAG
CCCAAAAAAAGCAAAAACAAACTGTTCAGGAGCGCAAGGCGTTTATCTCCCGTATCACTAATGAAACTAA
AATTCAAATCGCTATTTCGCTGAATGGTGGTTATATTCAAATAAAAGATTCGATTCTTCCTGCAA
