>Addgene plasmid #44067 | pZC10 (pFA6a-PSc-6xGly-V5-His3MX) | addgene partial sequence | sequence record 62853 | T7 5'-TAATACGACTCACTATAGGG-3'
CGCATAGGCCACTAGTGGATCTGATATCATCGATGAATTCGAGCTCGTTTAAACTGGATGGCGGCGTTAG
TATCGAATCGACAGCAGTATAGCGACCAGCATTCACATACGATTGACGCATGATATTACTTTCTGCGCAC
TTAACTTCGCATCTGGGCAGATGATGTCGAGGCGAAAAAAAATATAAATCACGCTAACATTTGATTAAAA
TAGAACAACTACAATATAAAAAAACTATACAAATGACAAGTTCTTGAAAACAAGAATCTTTTTATTGTCA
GTACTTCACATCAAAACACCTTTGGTTGAGGGAACGTCATTGGTGCCATTGCTAGAAATAGCTTCTCTTA
TGGCAACAGCCAAAGCCTTGAACGCACTCTCACTTCTGTGGTGATCGTTGAAACCTCTCAGACAATCAAC
ATGCAAAGTAATTCTGGCCGCCTCCGCGAAACTTTCCAAAAAGTGTGGAATCATTTCAGTGGATAAATCA
CCAATCATCTCTCTCTTCAATCCAAGGTCGATTACAGCAAATGGTCTACTAGATAAATCGACTACGGCAC
GTGATAGCGCCTCATCCAATGGTGCGAACCCAGTACCGAATCTTTTTACACCACGGACAGCACCCATTGC
TTCTTTGAACGCTTGCCCTAATGCGATACCGCAATCTTCGGTAGTATGGTGATCGTCAATGTGCAGGTCA
CCAATACATTCAACAATAAGAGACCAACCAGAGTGTTTTGCCAACGCATGGATCATATGATCCAAAAAGC
CAACACCTGTGTGAATATCGATGACCTGTGACTGAGTAGCTTGGGAAGCTACATCGTCATCCTTCTTTGC
AGGAAGAATCGAATCT
